>Addgene plasmid #180465 | pAG8H-sumo-EWS_91-199 | addgene full sequence | sequence record 359563 | Addgene NGS Result
GATGCCGGCCACGATGCGTCCGGCGTAGAGGATCGAGATCTCGATCCCGCGAAATTAATACGACTCACTA
TAGGGAGACCACAACGGTTTCCCTCTAGAAATAATTTTGTTTAACTTTAAGAAGGAGATATACCATATGG
ACCACCATCACCACCACCATCACCATGCTAGCGGATCTGCTGCGGGTGGCGAAGAAGATAAGAAACCGGC
AGGTGGCGAAGGTGGCGGTGCCCATATCAACCTGAAAGTGAAAGGTCAAGACGGCAACGAAGTCTTTTTC
CGCATCAAACGTTCTACCCAGCTGAAAAAGCTGATGAACGCATACTGTGACCGTCAGTCTGTAGACATGA
CCGCAATTGCTTTCCTGTTTGATGGTCGTCGCCTGCGTGCGGAACAGACCCCGGATGAACTGGAGATGGA
AGATGGCGACGAAATCGACGCAATGCTGCACCAGACTGGTGGCGCCCAGGGCTATGGTACCGGTGCCTAT
GATACCACCACCGCCACCGTGACCACCACCCAGGCAAGCTATGCGGCCCAGAGCGCCTATGGTACCCAGC
CGGCATATCCGGCCTATGGTCAGCAGCCGGCGGCCACCGCACCGACCCGCCCGCAGGATGGTAACAAACC
GACCGAAACCAGCCAGCCGCAGAGCAGCACCGGCGGTTATAACCAGCCGAGCCTGGGTTATGGCCAGAGC
AATTATAGCTATCCGCAGGTTCCGGGCAGCTATCCGATGCAGCCGGTTACCGCACCGCCGAGCTATCCGC
CGACCAGCTATAGCAGCACCCAGTGAGGTCTCGGATCCGGCTGCTAACAAAGCCCGAAAGGAAGCTGAGT
TGGCTGCTGCCACCGCTGAGCAATAACTAGCATAACCCCTTGGGGCCTCTAAACGGGTCTTGAGGGGTTT
TTTGCTGAAAGGAGGAACTATATCCGGATATCCCGCAAGAGGCCCGGCAGTACCGGCATAACCAAGCCTA
TGCCTACAGCATCCAGGGTGACGGTGCCGAGGATGACGATGAGCGCATTGTTAGATTTCATACACGGTGC
CTGACTGCGTTAGCAATTTAACTGTGATAAACTACCGCATTAAAGCTTATCGGATGATAAGCTGTCAAAC
ATGAGAATTCTTGAAGACGAAAGGGCCTCGTGATACGCCTATTTTTATAGGTTAATGTCATGATAATAAT
GGTTTCTTAGACGTCAGGTGGCACTTTTCGGGGAAATGTGCGCGGAACCCCTATTTGTTTATTTTTCTAA
ATACATTCAAATATGTATCCGCTCATGAGACAATAACCCTGATAAATGCTTCAATAATATTGAAAAAGGA
AGAGTATGAGTATTCAACATTTCCGTGTCGCCCTTATTCCCTTTTTTGCGGCATTTTGCCTTCCTGTTTT
TGCTCACCCAGAAACGCTGGTGAAAGTAAAAGATGCTGAAGATCAGTTGGGTGCACGAGTGGGTTACATC
GAACTGGATCTCAACAGCGGTAAGATCCTTGAGAGTTTTCGCCCCGAAGAACGTTTTCCAATGATGAGCA
CTTTTAAAGTTCTGCTATGTGGCGCGGTATTATCCCGTGTTGACGCCGGGCAAGAGCAACTCGGTCGCCG
CATACACTATTCTCAGAATGACTTGGTTGAGTACTCACCAGTCACAGAAAAGCATCTTACGGATGGCATG
ACAGTAAGAGAATTATGCAGTGCTGCCATAACCATGAGTGATAACACTGCGGCCAACTTACTTCTGACAA
CGATCGGAGGACCGAAGGAGCTAACCGCTTTTTTGCACAACATGGGGGATCATGTAACTCGCCTTGATCG
TTGGGAACCGGAGCTGAATGAAGCCATACCAAACGACGAGCGTGACACCACGATGCCTGCAGCAATGGCA
ACAACGTTGCGCAAACTATTAACTGGCGAACTACTTACTCTAGCTTCCCGGCAACAATTAATAGACTGGA
TGGAGGCGGATAAAGTTGCAGGACCACTTCTGCGCTCGGCCCTTCCGGCTGGCTGGTTTATTGCTGATAA
ATCTGGAGCCGGTGAGCGTGGGTCTCGCGGTATCATTGCAGCACTGGGGCCAGATGGTAAGCCCTCCCGT
ATCGTAGTTATCTACACGACGGGGAGTCAGGCAACTATGGATGAACGAAATAGACAGATCGCTGAGATAG
GTGCCTCACTGATTAAGCATTGGTAACTGTCAGACCAAGTTTACTCATATATACTTTAGATTGATTTAAA
ACTTCATTTTTAATTTAAAAGGATCTAGGTGAAGATCCTTTTTGATAATCTCATGACCAAAATCCCTTAA
CGTGAGTTTTCGTTCCACTGAGCGTCAGACCCCGTAGAAAAGATCAAAGGATCTTCTTGAGATCCTTTTT
TTCTGCGCGTAATCTGCTGCTTGCAAACAAAAAAACCACCGCTACCAGCGGTGGTTTGTTTGCCGGATCA
AGAGCTACCAACTCTTTTTCCGAAGGTAACTGGCTTCAGCAGAGCGCAGATACCAAATACTGTCCTTCTA
GTGTAGCCGTAGTTAGGCCACCACTTCAAGAACTCTGTAGCACCGCCTACATACCTCGCTCTGCTAATCC
TGTTACCAGTGGCTGCTGCCAGTGGCGATAAGTCGTGTCTTACCGGGTTGGACTCAAGACGATAGTTACC
GGATAAGGCGCAGCGGTCGGGCTGAACGGGGGGTTCGTGCACACAGCCCAGCTTGGAGCGAACGACCTAC
ACCGAACTGAGATACCTACAGCGTGAGCTATGAGAAAGCGCCACGCTTCCCGAAGGGAGAAAGGCGGACA
GGTATCCGGTAAGCGGCAGGGTCGGAACAGGAGAGCGCACGAGGGAGCTTCCAGGGGGAAACGCCTGGTA
TCTTTATAGTCCTGTCGGGTTTCGCCACCTCTGACTTGAGCGTCGATTTTTGTGATGCTCGTCAGGGGGG
CGGAGCCTATGGAAAAACGCCAGCAACGCGGCCTTTTTACGGTTCCTGGCCTTTTGCTGGCCTTTTGCTC
ACATGTTCTTTCCTGCGTTATCCCCTGATTCTGTGGATAACCGTATTACCGCCTTTGAGTGAGCTGATAC
CGCTCGCCGCAGCCGAACGACCGAGCGCAGCGAGTCAGTGAGCGAGGAAGCGGAAGAGCGCCTGATGCGG
TATTTTCTCCTTACGCATCTGTGCGGTATTTCACACCGCAATGGTGCACTCTCAGTACAATCTGCTCTGA
TGCCGCATAGTTAAGCCAGTATACACTCCGCTATCGCTACGTGACTGGGTCATGGCTGCGCCCCGACACC
CGCCAACACCCGCTGACGCGCCCTGACGGGCTTGTCTGCTCCCGGCATCCGCTTACAGACAAGCTGTGAC
CGTCTCCGGGAGCTGCATGTGTCAGAGGTTTTCACCGTCATCACCGAAACGCGCGAGGCAGCTGCGGTAA
AGCTCATCAGCGTGGTCGTGAAGCGATTCACAGATGTCTGCCTGTTCATCCGCGTCCAGCTCGTTGAGTT
TCTCCAGAAGCGTTAATGTCTGGCTTCTGATAAAGCGGGCCATGTTAAGGGCGGTTTTTTCCTGTTTGGT
CACTGATGCCTCCGTGTAAGGGGGATTTCTGTTCATGGGGGTAATGATACCGATGAAACGAGAGAGGATG
CTCACGATACGGGTTACTGATGATGAACATGCCCGGTTACTGGAACGTCGTGAGGGTAAACAACTGGCGG
TATGGATGCGGCGGGACCAGAGAAAAATCACTCAGGGTCAATGCCAGCGCTTCGTTAATACAGATGTAGG
TGTTCCACAGGGTAGCCAGCAGCATCCTGCGATGCAGATCCGGAACATAATGGTGCAGGGCGCTGACTTC
CGCGTTTCCAGACTTTACGAAACACGGAAACCGAAGACCATTCATGTTGTTGCTCAGGTCGCAGACGTTT
TGCAGCAGCAGTCGCTTCACGTTCGCTCGCGTATCGGTGATTCATTCTGCTAACCAGTAAGGCAACCCCG
CCAGCCTAGCCGGGTCCTCAACGACAGGAGCACGATCATGCACACCCGTGGCCAGGACCCAACGCTGCCC
GAGATGCGCCGCGTGCGGCTGCTGGAGATGGCGGACGCGATGGATATGTTCTGCCAAGGGTTGGTTTGCG
CATTCACAGTTCTCCGCAAGAATTGATTGGCTCCAATTCTTGGAGTGGTGAATCCGTTAGCGAGGTGCCG
CCGGCTTCCATTCAGGTCGAGGTGGCCCGGCTCCATGCACCGCGACGCAACGCGGGGAGGCAGACAAGGT
ATAGGGCGGCACCTACAATCCATGACAAGGTATAGGGCGGCACCTACAATCCATGCCAACCCGTTCCATG
TGCTCGCCGAGGCGGCATAAATCGCCGTGACGATCAGCGGTCCAATGATCGAAGTTAGGCTGGTAAGAGC
CGCGAGCGATCCTTGAAGCTGTCCCTGATGGTCGTCATCTACCTGCCTGGACAGCATGGCCTGCAACGCG
GGCATCCCGATGCCGCCGGAAGCGAGAAGAATCATAATGGGGAAGGCCATCCAGCCTCGCGTCGCGAACG
CCAGCAAGACGTAGCCCAGCGCGTCGGCCGCCATGCCGGCGATAATGGCCTGCTTCTCGCCGAAACGTTT
GGTGGCGGGACCAGTGACGAAGGCTTGAGCGAGGGCGTGCAAGATTCCGAATACCGCAAGCGACAGGCCG
ATCATCGTCGCGCTCCAGCGAAAGCGGTCCTCGCCGAAAATGACCCAGAGCGCTGCCGGCACCTGTCCTA
CGAGTTGCATGATAAAGAAGACAGTCATAAGTGCGGCGACGATAGTCATGCCCCGCGCCCACCGGAAGGA
GCTGACTGGGTTGAAGGCTCTCAAGGGCATCGGTTGACGCTCTCCCTTATGCGACTCCTGCATTAGGAAG
CAGCCCAGTAGTAGGTTGAGGCCGTTGAGCACCGCCGCCGCAAGGAATGGTGCATGCAAGGAGATGGAGC
CCAACAGTCCCCCCATGCAAGGAGATGGAGCCCAACAGTCCCCATGCAAGGAGATGGAGCCCAACAGTCC
CACGGCCACGGGGCCTGCCACCATACCCACGCCGAAACAAGCGCTCATGAGCCCGAAGTGGCGAGCCCGA
TCTTCCCCATCGGTGATGTCGGCGATATAGGCGCAAGCAACCGCACCTGTAGCGCCGGTGATGCCGGGTC
GGCGATATAGGCGCAAGCAACCGCACCTGTAGCGCCGGT
Features (pLannotate 1.2.2; 19 found; start..end, strand, type, name):
     56..74      +  promoter       T7 promoter: promoter for bacteriophage T7 RNA polymerase
    106..128     +  RBS            RBS: efficient ribosome binding site from bacteriophage T7 gene 10 (Olins and Rangwala, 1989)
    143..166     +  CDS            8xHis: 8xHis affinity tag
    224..481     +  CDS            SUMO1 (fragment): SUMO1_ARATH - Also known as SMT3, SUM1. Experimental evidence at protein level: Swiss-Prot protein existence level 1. Ubiquitin-like protein which can be covalently attached to target lysines as a monomer. Does not seem to be involved in protein degradation and may function as an antagonist of ubiquitin in the degradation process. Required for the massive protein sumoylation in the nucleus induced by heat shock and controlled by SIZ1. Involved in the regulation of the heat stress transcription factor HSFA2 in acquired thermotolerance. From Arabidopsis thaliana (Mouse-ear cress).
    467..793     +  CDS            EWSR1 (fragment): EWS_HUMAN - Also known as EWS. Experimental evidence at protein level: Swiss-Prot protein existence level 1. Might normally function as a transcriptional repressor. EWS- fusion-proteins (EFPS) may play a role in the tumorigenic process. They may disturb gene expression by mimicking, or interfering with the normal function of CTD-POLII within the transcription initiation complex. They may also contribute to an aberrant activation of the fusion protein target genes. From Homo sapiens (Human).
    810..859     +  CDS            SET1 (fragment): solubility-enhancement tag derived from T7 phage gene 10B
    867..914     +  terminator     T7 terminator: transcription terminator for bacteriophage T7 RNA polymerase
    937..1041    -  CDS            TcR (fragment): tetracycline efflux protein; tet; confers resistance to tetracycline
   1089..1118    -  promoter       tet promoter: E. coli promoter for tetracycline efflux protein gene
   1231..1335    +  promoter       AmpR promoter: bla
   1336..2196    +  CDS            AmpR: β-lactamase; bla; confers resistance to ampicillin, carbenicillin, and related antibiotics
   2367..2955    +  rep_origin     ori: high-copy-number ColE1/pMB1/pBR322/pUC origin of replication
   3141..3280    -  misc_feature   bom: basis of mobility region from pBR322
   3382..3573    -  CDS            rop: Rop protein, which maintains plasmids at low copy number; rop
   3590..3970    +  CDS            YPB1_ECOLX: Protein predicted: Swiss-Prot protein existence level 4. From Escherichia coli.
   4212..4294    -  CDS            TcR (fragment): tetracycline efflux protein; tet; confers resistance to tetracycline
   4294..4983    -  CDS            TcR (fragment): tetracycline efflux protein; tet; confers resistance to tetracycline
   5013..5177    -  CDS            TcR (fragment): tetracycline efflux protein; tet; confers resistance to tetracycline
   5178..34      -  CDS            TcR (fragment) (across the origin): tetracycline efflux protein; tet; confers resistance to tetracycline
