[The description below was written by a language model from this plasmid's Addgene catalogue record and pLannotate feature annotations shown in this document.]
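Description:
pAG8H-sumo-EWS_91-199 is a bacterial expression plasmid of about 5.2 kb built on a pET11-type backbone, designed to produce a fragment of the human EWSR1 (EWS RNA binding protein 1) low-complexity domain in E. coli. It is maintained through a ColE1/pBR322-family origin accompanied by the bom and rop elements, the latter normally keeping copy number modest (the catalogue lists copy number as unknown), and it is selected with ampicillin via the β-lactamase gene. Several tetracycline-resistance fragments and the tet promoter are also annotated, but these appear to be non-functional remnants of the pBR322 ancestry rather than a usable marker.

The expression cassette is driven by the T7 promoter with the phage T7 gene 10 ribosome binding site and closes with the T7 terminator, so expression requires a host that supplies T7 RNA polymerase. No lac operator or lacI gene is annotated. The open reading frame begins with an 8xHis affinity tag, followed by a SUMO domain and then residues 91–199 of EWSR1 (residues 1–90 and 200–656 deleted), a 324 bp synthetic segment codon-optimised for E. coli and inserted between KasI and BamHI sites. The catalogue lists the His8 tag as C-terminal, but both the feature table and the stated construct name (His8-sumo-EWS) place it at the N-terminus ahead of SUMO. The SUMO annotation is a homology match to an Arabidopsis protein, and the record does not state the actual source of the SUMO sequence. SUMO fusions typically improve solubility and allow tag removal by a SUMO-specific protease. The associated work concerns NMR resonance assignment of the EWS-FLI1 low-complexity domain, so the plasmid serves to make recombinant protein for such structural studies.
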