Addgene plasmid #180465: pAG8H-sumo-EWS_91-199
Purpose: Expresses the construct His8-sumo-EWS_91-199
Depositing lab: David Libich. Depositing organization: University of Texas Health Science Center at San Antonio. Publication: The (1)H, (15)N and (13)C resonance assignments of the low-complexity domain from the oncogenic fusion protein EWS-FLI1. Johnson CN, Xu X, Holloway SP, Libich DS. Biomol NMR Assign. 2022 Apr;16(1):67-73. doi: 10.1007/s12104-021-10061-4. Epub 2022 Jan 7. PubMed 34994941.
Backbone
  Vector backbone: pET11
  Backbone size w/o insert (bp): 4500
  Total vector size (bp): 5200
  Vector type: Bacterial Expression
Growth in bacteria
  Bacterial resistance: Ampicillin, 100 μg/mL
  Growth temperature: 37°C
  Growth strain: DH5alpha
  Copy number: Unknown
Gene/Insert
  Gene/Insert name: EWSR1 (alt name: EWS RNA binding protein 1)
  Species: H. sapiens (human)
  Insert size (bp): 324
  Mutation: deleted 1-90, 200-656
  Entrez Gene: EWSR1 (a.k.a. EWS, EWS-FLI1)
  Promoter: T7
  Tag / fusion protein: His8 (C terminal on backbone); SUMO (N terminal on backbone)
  Cloning method: Restriction Enzyme; 5′ cloning site KasI (unknown if destroyed); 3′ cloning site BamHI (unknown if destroyed)
  Sequencing primers: 5′ T7; 3′ T7 rev
Terms and licenses: Academic/Nonprofit Terms; Industry Terms: Not Available to Industry
Depositor comments: synthetic, codon optimized for expression in E. coli
How to cite: pAG8H-sumo-EWS_91-199 was a gift from David Libich (Addgene plasmid # 180465 ; http://n2t.net/addgene:180465 ; RRID:Addgene_180465)
